Addgene plasmid #140620: act5c-LbCas12a
Purpose: Ubiquitous expression of LbCas12a in Drosophila
Depositing lab: Michael Boutros. Depositing organization: Deutsches Krebsforschungszentrum (DKFZ). Publication: Multiplexed conditional genome editing with Cas12a in Drosophila. Port F, Starostecka M, Boutros M. Proc Natl Acad Sci U S A. 2020 Aug 25. pii: 2004655117. doi: 10.1073/pnas.2004655117. PubMed 32843348.
Backbone
  Vector backbone: act5c-Cas9
  Backbone manufacturer: Fillip Port and Simon Bullock
  Backbone size w/o insert (bp): 12400
  Total vector size (bp): 16200
  Vector type: Insect Expression, CRISPR
Growth in bacteria
  Bacterial resistance: Ampicillin, 100 μg/mL
  Growth temperature: 37°C
  Growth strain: DH5alpha
  Copy number: Unknown
Gene/Insert
  Gene/Insert name: LbCas12a (alt name: LbCpf1)
  Insert size (bp): 3822
Terms and licenses: Academic/Nonprofit Terms; Industry Terms: Not Available to Industry
How to cite: act5c-LbCas12a was a gift from Michael Boutros (Addgene plasmid # 140620 ; http://n2t.net/addgene:140620 ; RRID:Addgene_140620)
