[The description below was written by a language model from this plasmid's Addgene catalogue record and pLannotate feature annotations shown in this document.]
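Description:
act5c-LbCas12a is a Drosophila transgenesis and expression plasmid of about 16.2 kb, built on the act5c-Cas9 backbone by replacing the nuclease with LbCas12a (also called LbCpf1), the CRISPR-associated nuclease from Lachnospiraceae bacterium ND2006. In E. coli it is maintained through a high-copy ColE1/pUC-type origin and selected with ampicillin via the β-lactamase gene. The backbone also retains an f1 origin, lacZα and lac promoter remnants, and flanking T7 and T3 promoters typical of a phagemid cloning vector.

The payload is driven by the Drosophila actin 5C promoter, a strong constitutive promoter that gives ubiquitous expression in the fly. There is an unannotated stretch of roughly 1.8 kb between the annotated promoter and the start of the LbCas12a coding sequence, and the record does not state what it contains. The nuclease open reading frame is fused at its C terminus to a bipartite nucleoplasmin nuclear localization signal and a 3xHA epitope tag, which direct the protein to the nucleus and allow its detection. It is followed by an SV40-derived 3′ region containing the small t intron and the SV40 polyadenylation signal. The SV40 NLS and T-antigen fragments annotated there are most likely just part of this 3′ cassette rather than functional fusions.

For germline transformation the plasmid carries a φC31 attB site for integrase-mediated insertion into genomic attP landing sites, and a mini-white marker that lets transformants be scored by eye colour. A single loxP site lies next to mini-white. The resulting fly lines supply Cas12a ubiquitously for genome editing when combined with crRNA-expressing transgenes.
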