Features (pLannotate 1.2.2; 24 found; start..end, strand, type, name):
     30..458     -  rep_origin     f1 ori (sequence partly withheld): f1 bacteriophage origin of replication; arrow indicates direction of (+) strand synthesis
    463..620     -  CDS            lacZα (fragment): LacZα fragment of β-galactosidase; lacZ fragment
    623..641     +  promoter       T7 promoter: promoter for bacteriophage T7 RNA polymerase
    666..4785    +  gene           mini-white: white; This modified version of the white gene lacks part of the first intron.
   4792..4825    -  protein_bind   loxP: Cre-mediated recombination occurs in the 8-bp core sequence (GCATACAT). Cre recombinase
   4896..7406    +  promoter       Ac5 promoter: Drosophila melanogaster actin 5C promoter
   9172..12855   +  CDS            LbCpf1: CRISPR-associated protein from Lachnospiraceae bacterium ND2006 (Zetsche et al., 2015)
  12856..12903   +  CDS            nucleoplasmin NLS: bipartite nuclear localization signal from nucleoplasmin
  12910..12990   +  CDS            3xHA: three tandem HA epitope tags
  13013..13087   +  CDS            small t antigen (fragment): SV40 (simian virus 40) small t antigen
  13089..13154   +  intron         small t intron: SV40 (simian virus 40) small t antigen intron
  13284..13304   +  CDS            SV40 NLS: nuclear localization signal of SV40 (simian virus 40) large T antigen
  13311..13445   +  CDS            LT_POVHA (fragment): Protein inferred from homology: Swiss-Prot protein existence level 3. Isoform large T antigen is a key early protein essential for both driving viral replication and inducing cellular transformation. Plays a role in viral genome replication by driving entry of quiescent cells into the cell cycle and by autoregulating the synthesis of viral early mRNA. Displays highly oncogenic activities by corrupting the host cellular checkpoint mechanisms that guard cell division and the transcription, replication, and repair of DNA. Participates in the modulation of cellular gene expression preceeding viral
  13470..13553   +  CDS            large T antigen (fragment): large T antigen from SV40 (simian virus 40)
  13576..13710   +  polyA_signal   SV40 poly(A) signal: SV40 polyadenylation signal
  13739..13808   +  protein_bind   attB: attB site for the φC31 integrase (Groth et al., 2000) phage φC31 integrase
  14027..14045   -  promoter       T3 promoter: promoter for bacteriophage T3 RNA polymerase
  14088..14110   -  protein_bind   lac operator (fragment): The lac repressor binds to the lac operator to inhibit transcription in E. coli. This inhibition can be relieved by adding lactose or isopropyl-β-D-thiogalactopyranoside (IPTG). lac repressor encoded by lacI
  14114..14144   -  promoter       lac promoter: promoter for the E. coli lac operon
  14159..14180   -  protein_bind   CAP binding site: CAP binding activates transcription in the presence of cAMP. E. coli catabolite activator protein
  14193..14285   -  CDS            lacI (fragment): lac repressor; lacI; The lac repressor binds to the lac operator to inhibit transcription in E. coli. This inhibition can be relieved by adding lactose or isopropyl-β-D-thiogalactopyranoside (IPTG).
  14468..15056   -  rep_origin     ori: high-copy-number ColE1/pMB1/pBR322/pUC origin of replication
  15227..16087   -  CDS            AmpR: β-lactamase; bla; confers resistance to ampicillin, carbenicillin, and related antibiotics
  16088..16192   -  promoter       AmpR promoter: bla
>Addgene plasmid #140620 | act5c-LbCas12a | addgene full sequence | sequence record 309018 | Addgene NGS Result
CTAAATTGTAAGCGTTAATATTTTGTTAAAATTCGCGTTAAATTTTTGTTAAATCAGCTCATTTTTTAAC
CAATAGGCCGAAATCGGCAAAATCCCTTATAAATCAAAAGAATAGACCGAGATAGGGT
[37 nt withheld, positions 129-165]
AAAGAACGTGGACTCCAACGTCAAAGG
[49 nt withheld, positions 193-241]
T
[91 nt withheld, positions 243-333]
G
[124 nt withheld, positions 335-458]
CCCATTCGCCATTCAGGCTGCGCAACTGTTGGGAAGGGCGATCGGTGCGGGCCTCTTCGCTATTACGCCA
GCTGGCGAAAGGGGGATGTGCTGCAAGGCGATTAAGTTGGGTAACGCCAGGGTTTTCCCAGTCACGACGT
TGTAAAACGACGGCCAGTGAATTGTAATACGACTCACTATAGGGCGAATTGGGTACGTACCGGGCCCCTA
GTATGTATGTAAGTTAATAAAACCCATTTTTGCGGAAAGTAGATAAAAAAAACATTTTTTTTTTTTACTG
CACTGGATATCATTGAACTTATCTGATCAGTTTTAAATTTACTTCGATCCAAGGGTATTTGATGTACCAG
GTTCTTTCGATTACCTCTCACTCAAAATGACATTCCACTCAAAGTCAGCGCTGTTTGCCTCCTTCTCTGT
CCACAGAAATATCGCCGTCTCTTTCGCCGCTGCGTCCGCTATCTCTTTCGCCACCGTTTGTAGCGTTACG
TAGCGTCAATGTCCGCCTTCAGTTGCATTTTGTCAGCGGTTTCGTGACGAAGCTCCAAGCGGTTTACGCC
ATCAATTAAACACAAAGTGCTGTGCCAAAACTCCTCTCGCTTCTTATTTTTGTTTGTTTTTTGAGTGATT
GGGGTGGTGATTGGTTTTGGGTGGGTAAGCAGGGGAAAGTGTGAAAAATCCCGGCAATGGGCCAAGAGGA
TCAGGAGCTATTAATTCGCGGAGGCAGCAAACACCCATCTGCCGAGCATCTGAACAATGTGAGTAGTACA
TGTGCATACATCTTAAGTTCACTTGATCTATAGGAACTGCGATTGCAACATCAAATTGTCTGCGGCGTGA
GAACTGCGACCCACAAAAATCCCAAACCGCAATTGCACAAACAAATAGTGACACGAAACAGATTATTCTG
GTAGCTGTTCTCGCTATATAAGACAATTTTTGAGATCATATCATGATCAAGACATCTAAAGGCATTCATT
TTCGACTATATTCTTTTTTACAAAAAATATAACAACCAGATATTTTAAGCTGATCCTAGATGCACAAAAA
ATAAATAAAAGTATAAACCTACTTCGTAGGATACTTCGGGGTACTTTTTGTTCGGGGTTAGATGAGCATA
ACGCTTGTAGTTGATATTTGAGATCCCCTATCATTGCAGGGTGACAGCGGAGCGGCTTCGCAGAGCTGCA
TTAACCAGGGCTTCGGGCAGGCCAAAAACTACGGCACGCTCCGGCCACCCAGTCCGCCGGAGGACTCCGG
TTCAGGGAGCGGCCAACTAGCCGAGAACCTCACCTATGCCTGGCACAATATGGACATCTTTGGGGCGGTC
AATCAGCCGGGCTCCGGATGGCGGCAGCTGGTCAACCGGACACGCGGACTATTCTGCAACGAGCGACACA
TACCGGCGCCCAGGAAACATTTGCTCAAGAACGGTGAGTTTCTATTCGCAGTCGGCTGATCTGTGTGAAA
TCTTAATAAAGGGTCCAATTACCAATTTGAAACTCAGTTTGCGGCGTGGCCTATCCGGGCGAACTTTTGG
CCGTGATGGGCAGTTCCGGTGCCGGAAAGACGACCCTGCTGAATGCCCTTGCCTTTCGATCGCCGCAGGG
CATCCAAGTATCGCCATCCGGGATGCGACTGCTCAATGGCCAACCTGTGGACGCCAAGGAGATGCAGGCC
AGGTGCGCCTATGTCCAGCAGGATGACCTCTTTATCGGCTCCCTAACGGCCAGGGAACACCTGATTTTCC
AAGCCATGGTGCGGATGCCACGACATCTGACCTATCGGCAGCGAGTGGCCCGCGTGGATCAGGTGATCCA
GGAGCTTTCGCTCAGCAAATGTCAGCACACGATCATCGGTGTGCCCGGCAGGGTGAAAGGTCTGTCCGGC
GGAGAAAGGAAGCGTCTGGCATTCGCCTCCGAGGCTCTAACCGATCCGCCGCTTCTGATCTGCGATGAGC
CCACCTCCGGACTGGACTCCTTTACCGCCCACAGCGTCGTCCAGGTGCTGAAGAAGCTGTCGCAGAAGGG
CAAGACCGTCATCCTGACCATTCATCAGCCGTCTTCCGAGCTGTTTGAGCTCTTTGACAAGATCCTTCTG
ATGGCCGAGGGCAGGGTAGCTTTCTTGGGCACTCCCAGCGAAGCCGTCGACTTCTTTTCCTAGTGAGTTC
GATGTGTTTATTAAGGGTATCTAGTATTACATAACATCTCAACTCCTATCCAGCGTGGGTGCCCAGTGTC
CTACCAACTACAATCCGGCGGACTTTTACGTACAGGTGTTGGCCGTTGTGCCCGGACGGGAGATCGAGTC
CCGTGATCGGATCGCCAAGATATGCGACAATTTTGCCATTAGCAAAGTAGCCCGGGATATGGAGCAGTTG
TTGGCCACCAAAAATCTGGAGAAGCCACTGGAGCAGCCGGAGAATGGGTACACCTACAAGGCCACCTGGT
TCATGCAGTTCCGGGCGGTCCTGTGGCGATCCTGGCTGTCGGTGCTCAAGGAACCACTCCTCGTAAAAGT
GCGACTTATTCAGACAACGGTGAGTGGTTCCAGTGGAAACAAATGATATAACGCTTACAATTCTTGGAAA
CAAATTCGCTAGATTTTAGATAGAATTGCCTGATTCCACACCCTTCTTAGTTTTTTTCAATGAGATGTAT
AGTTTATAGTTTTGCAGAAGATAAATAAATTTCATTTAACTCGCGAATATTAATGAGATGCGAGTAACAT
TTTAATTTGCAGATGGTTGCCATCTTGATTGGCCTCATCTTTTTGGGCCAACAACTCACGCAAGTGGGTG
TGATGAATATCAACGGAGCCATCTTCCTCTTCCTGACCAACATGACCTTTCAAAACGTCTTTGCCACGAT
AAATGTAAGTCATGTTTAGAATACATTTGCATTTCAATAATTTACTAACTTTCTAATGAATCGATTCGAT
TTAGGTGTTCACCTCAGAGCTGCCAGTTTTTATGAGGGAGGCCCGAAGTCGACTTTATCGCTGTGACACA
TACTTTCTGGGCAAAACGATTGCCGAATTGCCGCTTTTTCTCACAGTGCCACTGGTCTTCACGGCGATTG
CCTATCCGATGATCGGACTGCGGGCCGGAGTGCTGCACTTCTTCAACTGCCTGGCGCTGGTCACTCTGGT
GGCCAATGTGTCAACGTCCTTCGGATATCTAATATCCTGCGCCAGCTCCTCGACCTCGATGGCGCTGTCT
GTGGGTCCGCCGGTTATCATACCATTCCTGCTCTTTGGCGGCTTCTTCTTGAACTCGGGCTCGGTGCCAG
TATACCTCAAATGGTTGTCGTACCTCTCATGGTTCCGTTACGCCAACGAGGGTCTGCTGATTAACCAATG
GGCGGACGTGGAGCCGGGCGAAATTAGCTGCACATCGTCGAACACCACGTGCCCCAGTTCGGGCAAGGTC
ATCCTGGAGACGCTTAACTTCTCCGCCGCCGATCTGCCGCTGGACTACGTGGGTCTGGCCATTCTCATCG
TGAGCTTCCGGGTGCTCGCATATCTGGCTCTAAGACTTCGGGCCCGACGCAAGGAGTAGCCGACATATAT
CCGAAATAACTGCTTGTTTTTTTTTTTTACCATTATTACCATCGTGTTTACTGTTTATTGCCCCCTCAAA
AAGCTAATGTAATTATATTTGTGCCAATAAAAACAAGATATGACCTATAGAATACAAGTATTTCCCCTTC
GAACATCCCCACAAGTAGACTTTGGATTTGTCTTCTAACCAAAAGACTTACACACCTGCATACCTTACAT
CAAAAACTCGTTTATCGCTACATAAAACACCGGGATATATTTTTTATATACATACTTTTCAAATCGCGCG
CCCTCTTCATAATTCACCTCCACCACACCACGTTTCGTAGTTGCTCTTTCGCTGTCTCCCACCCGCTCTC
CGCAACACATTCACCTTTTGTTCGACGACCTTGGAGCGACTGTCGTTAGTTCCGCGCGATTCGGTTCGCT
CAAATGGTTCCGAGTGGTTCATTTCGTCTCAATAGAAATTAGTAATAAATATTTGTATGTACAATTTATT
TGCTCCAATATATTTGTATATATTTCCCTCACAGCTATATTTATTCTAATTTAATATTATGACTTTTTAA
GGTAATTTTTTGTGACCTGTTCGGAGTGATTAGCGTTACAATTTGAACTGAAAGTGACATCCAGTGTTTG
TTCCTTGTGTAGATGCATCTCAAAAAAATGGTGGGCATAATAGTGTTGTTTATATATATCAAAAATAACA
ACTATAATAATAAGAATACATTTAATTTAGAAAATGCTTGGATTTCACTGGAACTAGGCTAGCATAACTT
CGTATAATGTATGCTATACGAAGTTATGCTAGCGGATCCAAGCTTGCGGCCGCAATTCTATATTCTAAAA
ACACAAATGATACTTCTAAAAAAAAATCATGAATGGCATCAACTCTGAATCAAATCTTTGCAGATGCACC
TACTTCTCATTTCCACTGTCACATCATTTTTCCAGATCTCGCTGCCTGTTATGTGGCCCACAAACCAAGA
CACGTTTTATGGCCATTAAAGCTGGCTGATCGTCGCCAAACACCAAATACATAATGAATATGTACACATT
CGAGAAAGAAGCGATCAAAGAAGCGTCTTCGGGCGGAGTAGGAGAATGCGGAGGAGAAGGAGAACGAGCT
GATCTAGTATCTCTCCACAATCCAATGCCAACTGACCAACTGGCCATATTCGGAGCAATTTGAAGCCAAT
TTCCATCGCCTGGCGATCGCTCCATTCTTGGCTATATGTTTTTCACCGTTACCCGGGGCCATTTTCAAAG
ACTCGTCGGCAAGATAAGATTGTGTCACTCGCTGTCTCTCTTCATTTGTCGAAGAATGCTGAGGAATTTC
GCGATGACGTCGGCGAGTATTTTGAAGAATGAGAATAATTTGTATTTATACGAAAATCAGTTAGTGGAAT
TTTCTACAAAAACATGTTATCTATAGATAATTTTGTTGCAAAATATGTTGACTATGACAAAGATTGTATG
TATATACCTTTAATGTATTCTCATTTTCTTATGTATTTATAATGGCAATGATGATACTGATGATATTTTA
AGATGATGCCAGACCAAAAGGCTTGAATTTCTGCGTCTTTTGCCGAACGCAGTGCATGTGCAATTGTTGT
TTTTTGGAATATTCAATTTTCGGACTGTCCGCTTTGATTTCAGTTTCTTGGCTTATTCAAAAAGCAAAGT
AAAGCCAAAAAAGCGAGATGGCAATACCAAATGCGGCAAAACGGTAGTGGAAGGAAAGGGGTGCGGGGCA
GCGGAAGGAAGGGTGGGGCGGGGCGTGGCGGGGTCTGTGGCTGGGCGCGACGTCACCGACGTTGGAGCCA
CTCCTTTGACCATGTGTGCGTGTGTGTATTATTCGTGTCTCGCCACTCGCCGGTTGTTTTTTTCTTTTTA
TGCTGCGCTCTCTCTAGCGCCATCTCGCTTACGCATGCTCAACGCACCGCATGTTGCCGTTTCCTTTTAT
GCGTCATTTTGGCTCGAAATAGGCAATTATTTAAACAAAGATTAGTCAACGAAAACGCTAAAATAAATAA
GTCTACAATATGGTTACTTATTGCCATGTGTGTGCAGCCAACGATAGCAACAAAAGCAACAACACAGGTG
GCTTTCCCTCTTTCACTTTTTGTTTGCAAGCCGCGTGCGAGCAAGACGGCACGACCGGCAAACGCAATTA
CGCTGACAAAGAGCAGACGAAGTTTTGGCGAAAAACATCAAGGCGCCTGATACGAATGCATTTGCAATAA
CAATTGCGATATTTAATATTGTTTATGAAGCTGTTTGACTTCAAAACACACAAAAAAAAAAAATAAAACA
AATTATTTGAAAGAGAATTAGGAATCGGACGCTTATCGTTAGGGTAACAACAAGAAATGCTTACTGAGTC
ACAGCCTCTGGAAAACTGCCGCAAGCCAGAGAGAGAGAGAAAAAGAGGGAGAGCAGCTTAGACCGCATGT
GCTTGTGTGTGAGGCGTCTCTCTCTTCGTCTCTGTTGCGCAAACGCATAGACTGCACTGAAAAAATCGAT
TACCTATTTTTTATGAATGAATATTTGCACTATTACTATTCAAAACTATTAAGATAGCAATCACATTCAA
TAGCCAAATACTATACCACCTGAGCGATGCAACGAAATGATCAATTTGAGCAAAAATGCTGCATATTTAG
GACGGCATCATTATAGAAATGCTTCTTGCTGTGTACTTTTCTCTCGTCTGGCAGCTGTTTCGCCGTTATT
GTTAAAACCGGCTTAAGTTAGGTGTGTTTTCTACGACTAGTGAATGCCCTACTAGAAGATGTGTGTTGCA
CAAAATGTCCCTGGAATAACCAATTTGAAGTGCAGATAGCAGTAAACGTAAGCTAATATGAATATTATTT
AACTGTAATGTTTTAATATCGCTGGACATTACTAATAAACCCACTATAAACACATGTACATATGTATGTT
TTGGCATACAATGAGTAGTTGGGGAAAAAATGTGTAAAAGCACCGTGACCATCACAGCATAAAGATAACC
AGCTGAAGTATCGAATATGAGTAACCCCCAAATTGAATCACATGCCGCAACTGATAGGACCCATGGAAGT
ACACTCTTCATGGCGATATACAAGACACACACAAGCACGAACACCCAGTTGCGGAGGAAATTCTCCGTAA
ATGAAAACCCAATCGGCGAACAATTCATACCCATATATGGTAAAAGTTTTGAACGCGACTTGAGAGCGGA
GAGCATTGCGGCTGATAAGGTTTTAGCGCTAAGCGGGCTTTATAAAACGGGCTGCGGGACCAGTTTTCAT
ATCACTACCGTTTGAGTTCTTGTGCTGTGTGGATACTCCTCCCGACACAAAGCCGCTCCATCAGCCAGCA
GTCGTCTAATCCAGAGACACCAAACCGAAAGACTTAATTTATATTTATTTAATTAATTTTAATAAAACAC
ACCAAATGTAAGTAGCTTTCCCCTTCCCAACAACAAAACACCATCGAACCACTCCCACCAAGAAAAAGCA
ATAATCGAGAAAAGCCGCGGAAAATGTGTGATTTTTTTTGTAAACAAAACATTTTTTTATGTGCCAGTGC
TGAAAGTGATCAAAAAATACTAGCCACGAGCTAAAGAGTTATTGTATTGACCAAAACTCCAAAAATACCC
AAGTTTGGCCCTAAATTGTCAATCAAAATACCAATAGGTCGAAAGACATCAAAATTAACAAAACCAGGGT
TTCAAATACCATAACTCAAGAATCAGGATTACAACTGCAGATTTCAGGATATATACATACAAATTATACG
AAATTATAAAAACCAAAGCAATTCAATAGCCCCAACTCAAATGTTAGGATCTAATATAGTGTTTAAAGCC
AAGCTCGCTGATGTGGGCGTGTCACGATTTCACCCAAAGATATGCCAAATTACGAATTGCAAATCAATTC
GCCAACACTTTCTTTTTTTCCCACGCCCTAAAACACCAGATCATCCATAAATGTACATACATACAGTATA
TGCATATTATAATCTGTAAAACTAGATCAGGTTCTTGAAAATAGTGACGTAGGCAGCCGTTTTGGCTGAA
GCAGAAATTTTTGCCGGTTTTTCAAAGTTGTAGTTGCAAAAATGGAGAAAACCTTCGAGCATTCGTTCAT
ATACACACACTCACGCGCAAAATAACGAGAGAGAGTGTATGTGTGTGTGAGAGAGCGAAAGCCAGACGAC
GGTTTGCTTTTCGCCTCGAAACATGACCATATATGGTCACAAAACTTGGCCGCCGCAATTCAACACACCA
GCGCTCTCCTTCGCACCCATAGCGACCATGGCGCGGAGCGAGCGAGATGGCGAGAGCGAGCGACGCCTAT
GGCGACGTCGACGCAGGCAGCGATTGAAAAACGCAGTTAACTGGCATTCAACATTCACCAGCCACTTTCA
GTCGGTTTATTCCAGTCATTCCTTTCAAACCGTGCGGTCGCTTAGCTCAGCCTCGCCACTTGCGTTTACA
GTAGTTTTCACGCCTTGAATTTGTTAAATCGAACAAAAAGGTAAAGTTTAACTAGCTTTGAAAAGTTTCG
TGGCTCTTAATTGTTAAATTTTCTAGAGTGCGTTTAGTGTTTTTTTTTTTTTTTATTTTGTAATGTTAAT
TTCGGGTTCCAATTCGAGTTTTAGGCAGCCGCCATTTTAAGGGCGCATACACACAGGCAACTGTGCTCTC
TTTGCGGCTTTCTTTTGCACCGGCATTCGTTAAGTGTCGTCTAGAAGCTTCTCCCCTCCCTTTTCGGCAT
ATTCGTATTGTGGTTTTAATTTTTCGGGGCGGGGCCTTCTATTTTGTAACTGTTCTTTTAATTTCTTATT
ACAATTCGATCGCAAGTGAAAATCAGTTTTCAATCGGAAAAGTATTTTTTTATGAAATTTTTTTTTGTCC
AAGATTAAAATTTTGTACTAAAAAAACGTACATTGCATTGAGTGATTTTTAATTGTACACGAAAAACAAG
TTAGTTTGTTATGACAATTGTACTTTGGTAGACCAGCGCAGTCCAAGGAAACCACGCAAATTCTCAGTTT
TTTTTTTGCCATTTCTACATTACCAAATAAGGTAACCAAAAACTAATGGGAAATCCGCATTCTTTCCATT
GCAGCTTACAGGATCGATCCCCGGGAATTCACCATGAGCAAGCTGGAGAAGTTTACAAACTGCTACTCCC
TGTCTAAGACCCTGAGGTTCAAGGCCATCCCTGTGGGCAAGACCCAGGAGAACATCGACAATAAGCGGCT
GCTGGTGGAGGACGAGAAGAGAGCCGAGGATTATAAGGGCGTGAAGAAGCTGCTGGATCGCTACTATCTG
TCTTTTATCAACGACGTGCTGCACAGCATCAAGCTGAAGAATCTGAACAATTACATCAGCCTGTTCCGGA
AGAAAACCAGAACCGAGAAGGAGAATAAGGAGCTGGAGAACCTGGAGATCAATCTGCGGAAGGAGATCGC
CAAGGCCTTCAAGGGCAACGAGGGCTACAAGTCCCTGTTTAAGAAGGATATCATCGAGACAATCCTGCCA
GAGTTCCTGGACGATAAGGACGAGATCGCCCTGGTGAACAGCTTCAATGGCTTTACCACAGCCTTCACCG
GCTTCTTTGATAACAGAGAGAATATGTTTTCCGAGGAGGCCAAGAGCACATCCATCGCCTTCAGGTGTAT
CAACGAGAATCTGACCCGCTACATCTCTAATATGGACATCTTCGAGAAGGTGGACGCCATCTTTGATAAG
CACGAGGTGCAGGAGATCAAGGAGAAGATCCTGAACAGCGACTATGATGTGGAGGATTTCTTTGAGGGCG
AGTTCTTTAACTTTGTGCTGACACAGGAGGGCATCGACGTGTATAACGCCATCATCGGCGGCTTCGTGAC
CGAGAGCGGCGAGAAGATCAAGGGCCTGAACGAGTACATCAACCTGTATAATCAGAAAACCAAGCAGAAG
CTGCCTAAGTTTAAGCCACTGTATAAGCAGGTGCTGAGCGATCGGGAGTCTCTGAGCTTCTACGGCGAGG
GCTATACATCCGATGAGGAGGTGCTGGAGGTGTTTAGAAACACCCTGAACAAGAACAGCGAGATCTTCAG
CTCCATCAAGAAGCTGGAGAAGCTGTTCAAGAATTTTGACGAGTACTCTAGCGCCGGCATCTTTGTGAAG
AACGGCCCCGCCATCAGCACAATCTCCAAGGATATCTTCGGCGAGTGGAACGTGATCCGGGACAAGTGGA
ATGCCGAGTATGACGATATCCACCTGAAGAAGAAGGCCGTGGTGACCGAGAAGTACGAGGACGATCGGAG
AAAGTCCTTCAAGAAGATCGGCTCCTTTTCTCTGGAGCAGCTGCAGGAGTACGCCGACGCCGATCTGTCT
GTGGTGGAGAAGCTGAAGGAGATCATCATCCAGAAGGTGGATGAGATCTACAAGGTGTATGGCTCCTCTG
AGAAGCTGTTCGACGCCGATTTTGTGCTGGAGAAGAGCCTGAAGAAGAACGACGCCGTGGTGGCCATCAT
GAAGGACCTGCTGGATTCTGTGAAGAGCTTCGAGAATTACATCAAGGCCTTCTTTGGCGAGGGCAAGGAG
ACAAACAGGGACGAGTCCTTCTATGGCGATTTTGTGCTGGCCTACGACATCCTGCTGAAGGTGGACCACA
TCTACGATGCCATCCGCAATTATGTGACCCAGAAGCCCTACTCTAAGGATAAGTTCAAGCTGTATTTTCA
GAACCCTCAGTTCATGGGCGGCTGGGACAAGGATAAGGAGACAGACTATCGGGCCACCATCCTGAGATAC
GGCTCCAAGTACTATCTGGCCATCATGGATAAGAAGTACGCCAAGTGCCTGCAGAAGATCGACAAGGACG
ATGTGAACGGCAATTACGAGAAGATCAACTATAAGCTGCTGCCCGGCCCTAATAAGATGCTGCCAAAGGT
GTTCTTTTCTAAGAAGTGGATGGCCTACTATAACCCCAGCGAGGACATCCAGAAGATCTACAAGAATGGC
ACATTCAAGAAGGGCGATATGTTTAACCTGAATGACTGTCACAAGCTGATCGACTTCTTTAAGGATAGCA
TCTCCCGGTATCCAAAGTGGTCCAATGCCTACGATTTCAACTTTTCTGAGACAGAGAAGTATAAGGACAT
CGCCGGCTTTTACAGAGAGGTGGAGGAGCAGGGCTATAAGGTGAGCTTCGAGTCTGCCAGCAAGAAGGAG
GTGGATAAGCTGGTGGAGGAGGGCAAGCTGTATATGTTCCAGATCTATAACAAGGACTTTTCCGATAAGT
CTCACGGCACACCCAATCTGCACACCATGTACTTCAAGCTGCTGTTTGACGAGAACAATCACGGACAGAT
CAGGCTGAGCGGAGGAGCAGAGCTGTTCATGAGGCGCGCCTCCCTGAAGAAGGAGGAGCTGGTGGTGCAC
CCAGCCAACTCCCCTATCGCCAACAAGAATCCAGATAATCCCAAGAAAACCACAACCCTGTCCTACGACG
TGTATAAGGATAAGAGGTTTTCTGAGGACCAGTACGAGCTGCACATCCCAATCGCCATCAATAAGTGCCC
CAAGAACATCTTCAAGATCAATACAGAGGTGCGCGTGCTGCTGAAGCACGACGATAACCCCTATGTGATC
GGCATCGATAGGGGCGAGCGCAATCTGCTGTATATCGTGGTGGTGGACGGCAAGGGCAACATCGTGGAGC
AGTATTCCCTGAACGAGATCATCAACAACTTCAACGGCATCAGGATCAAGACAGATTACCACTCTCTGCT
GGACAAGAAGGAGAAGGAGAGGTTCGAGGCCCGCCAGAACTGGACCTCCATCGAGAATATCAAGGAGCTG
AAGGCCGGCTATATCTCTCAGGTGGTGCACAAGATCTGCGAGCTGGTGGAGAAGTACGATGCCGTGATCG
CCCTGGAGGACCTGAACTCTGGCTTTAAGAATAGCCGCGTGAAGGTGGAGAAGCAGGTGTATCAGAAGTT
CGAGAAGATGCTGATCGATAAGCTGAACTACATGGTGGACAAGAAGTCTAATCCTTGTGCAACAGGCGGC
GCCCTGAAGGGCTATCAGATCACCAATAAGTTCGAGAGCTTTAAGTCCATGTCTACCCAGAACGGCTTCA
TCTTTTACATCCCTGCCTGGCTGACATCCAAGATCGATCCATCTACCGGCTTTGTGAACCTGCTGAAAAC
CAAGTATACCAGCATCGCCGATTCCAAGAAGTTCATCAGCTCCTTTGACAGGATCATGTACGTGCCCGAG
GAGGATCTGTTCGAGTTTGCCCTGGACTATAAGAACTTCTCTCGCACAGACGCCGATTACATCAAGAAGT
GGAAGCTGTACTCCTACGGCAACCGGATCAGAATCTTCCGGAATCCTAAGAAGAACAACGTGTTCGACTG
GGAGGAGGTGTGCCTGACCAGCGCCTATAAGGAGCTGTTCAACAAGTACGGCATCAATTATCAGCAGGGC
GATATCAGAGCCCTGCTGTGCGAGCAGTCCGACAAGGCCTTCTACTCTAGCTTTATGGCCCTGATGAGCC
TGATGCTGCAGATGCGGAACAGCATCACAGGCCGCACCGACGTGGATTTTCTGATCAGCCCTGTGAAGAA
CTCCGACGGCATCTTCTACGATAGCCGGAACTATGAGGCCCAGGAGAATGCCATCCTGCCAAAGAACGCC
GACGCCAATGGCGCCTATAACATCGCCAGAAAGGTGCTGTGGGCCATCGGCCAGTTCAAGAAGGCCGAGG
ACGAGAAGCTGGATAAGGTGAAGATCGCCATCTCTAACAAGGAGTGGCTGGAGTACGCCCAGACCAGCGT
GAAGCACAAAAGGCCGGCGGCCACGAAAAAGGCCGGCCAGGCAAAAAAGAAAAAGGGATCCTACCCATAC
GATGTTCCAGATTACGCTTATCCCTACGACGTGCCTGATTATGCATACCCATATGATGTCCCCGACTATG
CCTAACTCGAGGGTACCTCTAGAGGATCTTTGTGAAGGAACCTTACTTCTGTGGTGTGACATAATTGGAC
AAACTACCTACAGAGATTTAAAGCTCTAAGGTAAATATAAAATTTTTAAGTGTATAATGTGTTAAACTAC
TGATTCTAATTGTTTGTGTATTTTAGATTCCAACCTATGGAACTGATGAATGGGAGCAGTGGTGGAATGC
CTTTAATGAGGAAAACCTGTTTTGCTCAGAAGAAATGCCATCTAGTGATGATGAGGCTACTGCTGACTCT
CAACATTCTACTCCTCCAAAAAAGAAGAGAAAGGTAGAAGACCCCAAGGACTTTCCTTCAGAATTGCTAA
GTTTTTTGAGTCATGCTGTGTTTAGTAATAGAACTCTTGCTTGCTTTGCTATTTACACCACAAAGGAAAA
AGCTGCACTGCTATACAAGAAAATTATGGAAAAATATTTGATGTATAGTGCCTTGACTAGAGATCATAAT
CAGCCATACCACATTTGTAGAGGTTTTACTTGCTTTAAAAAACCTCCCACACCTCCCCCTGAACCTGAAA
CATAAAATGAATGCAATTGTTGTTGTTAACTTGTTTATTGCAGCTTATAATGGTTACAAATAAAGCAATA
GCATCACAAATTTCACAAATAAAGCATTTTTTTCACTGCATTCTAGTTGTGGTTTGTCCAAACTCATCAA
TGTATCTTATCATGTCTGGATCCACTAGTGTCGACGATGTAGGTCACGGTCTCGAAGCCGCGGTGCGGGT
GCCAGGGCGTGCCCTTGGGCTCCCCGGGCGCGTACTCCACCTCACCCATCTGGTCCATCATGATGAACGG
GTCGAGGTGGCGGTAGTTGATCCCGGCGAACGCGCGGCGCACCGGGAAGCCCTCGCCCTCGAAACCGCTG
GGCGCGGTGGTCACGGTGAGCACGGGACGTGCGACGGCGTCGGCGGGTGCGGATACGCGGGGCAGCGTCA
GCGGGTTCTCGACGGTCACGGCGGGCATGTCGACACTAGTTCTAGCCAGCTTTTGTTCCCTTTAGTGAGG
GTTAATTTCGAGCTTGGCGTAATCATGGTCATAGCTGTTTCCTGTGTGAAATTGTTATCCGCTCACAATT
CCACACAACATACGAGCCGGAAGCATAAAGTGTAAAGCCTGGGGTGCCTAATGAGTGAGCTAACTCACAT
TAATTGCGTTGCGCTCACTGCCCGCTTTCCAGTCGGGAAACCTGTCGTGCCAGCTGCATTAATGAATCGG
CCAACGCGCGGGGAGAGGCGGTTTGCGTATTGGGCGCTCTTCCGCTTCCTCGCTCACTGACTCGCTGCGC
TCGGTCGTTCGGCTGCGGCGAGCGGTATCAGCTCACTCAAAGGCGGTAATACGGTTATCCACAGAATCAG
GGGATAACGCAGGAAAGAACATGTGAGCAAAAGGCCAGCAAAAGGCCAGGAACCGTAAAAAGGCCGCGTT
GCTGGCGTTTTTCCATAGGCTCCGCCCCCCTGACGAGCATCACAAAAATCGACGCTCAAGTCAGAGGTGG
CGAAACCCGACAGGACTATAAAGATACCAGGCGTTTCCCCCTGGAAGCTCCCTCGTGCGCTCTCCTGTTC
CGACCCTGCCGCTTACCGGATACCTGTCCGCCTTTCTCCCTTCGGGAAGCGTGGCGCTTTCTCATAGCTC
ACGCTGTAGGTATCTCAGTTCGGTGTAGGTCGTTCGCTCCAAGCTGGGCTGTGTGCACGAACCCCCCGTT
CAGCCCGACCGCTGCGCCTTATCCGGTAACTATCGTCTTGAGTCCAACCCGGTAAGACACGACTTATCGC
CACTGGCAGCAGCCACTGGTAACAGGATTAGCAGAGCGAGGTATGTAGGCGGTGCTACAGAGTTCTTGAA
GTGGTGGCCTAACTACGGCTACACTAGAAGAACAGTATTTGGTATCTGCGCTCTGCTGAAGCCAGTTACC
TTCGGAAAAAGAGTTGGTAGCTCTTGATCCGGCAAACAAACCACCGCTGGTAGCGGTGGTTTTTTTGTTT
GCAAGCAGCAGATTACGCGCAGAAAAAAAGGATCTCAAGAAGATCCTTTGATCTTTTCTACGGGGTCTGA
CGCTCAGTGGAACGAAAACTCACGTTAAGGGATTTTGGTCATGAGATTATCAAAAAGGATCTTCACCTAG
ATCCTTTTAAATTAAAAATGAAGTTTTAAATCAATCTAAAGTATATATGAGTAAACTTGGTCTGACAGTT
ACCAATGCTTAATCAGTGAGGCACCTATCTCAGCGATCTGTCTATTTCGTTCATCCATAGTTGCCTGACT
CCCCGTCGTGTAGATAACTACGATACGGGAGGGCTTACCATCTGGCCCCAGTGCTGCAATGATACCGCGA
GACCCACGCTCACCGGCTCCAGATTTATCAGCAATAAACCAGCCAGCCGGAAGGGCCGAGCGCAGAAGTG
GTCCTGCAACTTTATCCGCCTCCATCCAGTCTATTAATTGTTGCCGGGAAGCTAGAGTAAGTAGTTCGCC
AGTTAATAGTTTGCGCAACGTTGTTGCCATTGCTACAGGCATCGTGGTGTCACGCTCGTCGTTTGGTATG
GCTTCATTCAGCTCCGGTTCCCAACGATCAAGGCGAGTTACATGATCCCCCATGTTGTGCAAAAAAGCGG
TTAGCTCCTTCGGTCCTCCGATCGTTGTCAGAAGTAAGTTGGCCGCAGTGTTATCACTCATGGTTATGGC
AGCACTGCATAATTCTCTTACTGTCATGCCATCCGTAAGATGCTTTTCTGTGACTGGTGAGTACTCAACC
AAGTCATTCTGAGAATAGTGTATGCGGCGACCGAGTTGCTCTTGCCCGGCGTCAATACGGGATAATACCG
CGCCACATAGCAGAACTTTAAAAGTGCTCATCATTGGAAAACGTTCTTCGGGGCGAAAACTCTCAAGGAT
CTTACCGCTGTTGAGATCCAGTTCGATGTAACCCACTCGTGCACCCAACTGATCTTCAGCATCTTTTACT
TTCACCAGCGTTTCTGGGTGAGCAAAAACAGGAAGGCAAAATGCCGCAAAAAAGGGAATAAGGGCGACAC
GGAAATGTTGAATACTCATACTCTTCCTTTTTCAATATTATTGAAGCATTTATCAGGGTTATTGTCTCAT
GAGCGGATACATATTTGAATGTATTTAGAAAAATAAACAAATAGGGGTTCCGCGCACATTTCCCCGAAAA
GTGCCAC
